Addgene plasmid #127336: pGL4.13/AUG(30)-FFLuc-3XFLAG
Purpose: Express truncated 3xFLAG tagged firefly luciferase (FFLuc) from AUG at codon 30
Depositing lab: Jeremy Wilusz. Depositing organization: University of Pennsylvania. Publication: Ribosome queuing enables non-AUG translation to be resistant to multiple protein synthesis inhibitors. Kearse MG, Goldman DH, Choi J, Nwaezeapu C, Liang D, Green KM, Goldstrohm AC, Todd PK, Green R, Wilusz JE. Genes Dev. 2019 Jun 6. pii: gad.324715.119. doi: 10.1101/gad.324715.119. PubMed 31171704.
Backbone
  Vector backbone: pGL4.13
  Total vector size (bp): 4620
  Vector type: Mammalian Expression
Growth in bacteria
  Bacterial resistance: Ampicillin, 100 μg/mL
  Growth temperature: 37°C
  Growth strain: DH5alpha
  Copy number: High Copy
Gene/Insert
  Gene/Insert name: Firefly luciferase (alt name: FFLuc)
  Promoter: SV40
  Tag / fusion protein: 3xFLAG (C terminal on insert)
  Cloning method: Restriction Enzyme; 5′ cloning site HindIII (not destroyed); 3′ cloning site XbaI (not destroyed)
  Sequencing primers: 5′ GTAGTGAGGAGGCTTTTTTGGAGGCC
Terms and licenses: Academic/Nonprofit Terms; Industry Terms: Not Available to Industry
How to cite: pGL4.13/AUG(30)-FFLuc-3XFLAG was a gift from Jeremy Wilusz (Addgene plasmid # 127336 ; http://n2t.net/addgene:127336 ; RRID:Addgene_127336)
