[The description below was written by a language model from this plasmid's Addgene catalogue record and pLannotate feature annotations shown in this document.]
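Description:
pGL4.13/AUG(30)-FFLuc-3XFLAG is a 4,620 bp mammalian expression plasmid built on the pGL4.13 luciferase reporter backbone. It is maintained in E. coli through a high-copy ColE1/pUC-type origin and selected with ampicillin via a β-lactamase (AmpR) gene. The feature table also picks up short fragments annotated as SV40 large T antigen and a tetracycline resistance gene. These are partial matches lying next to the polyadenylation region and are not functional cassettes.

The payload is a truncated firefly luciferase open reading frame, the synthetic luc2 version, cloned between HindIII and XbaI sites and driven by the SV40 enhancer/early promoter. According to the record, translation begins at an AUG corresponding to codon 30 of luciferase, so the product lacks the normal N-terminal residues; the annotation accordingly labels the coding sequence as a fragment. A 3xFLAG epitope is fused in frame at the C terminus, allowing the protein to be detected or immunoprecipitated with anti-FLAG antibodies regardless of enzymatic activity. An SV40 poly(A) signal lies downstream of the cassette. A synthetic poly(A) signal and an RNA polymerase II transcriptional pause site sit upstream of the promoter, an arrangement that limits read-through transcription from the backbone into the reporter.

The stated purpose is simply to express this N-terminally truncated, FLAG-tagged luciferase. Given that the associated study concerns non-AUG translation initiation and its resistance to protein synthesis inhibitors, the construct plausibly serves as a reference for the product of initiation at this internal AUG, although the record does not describe its exact experimental role.
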