Features (pLannotate 1.2.2; 11 found; start..end, strand, type, name):
    106..463     +  promoter       SV40 promoter: SV40 enhancer and early promoter
    497..2061    +  CDS            luciferase (fragment): firefly luciferase synthetic luc2 version of the luciferase gene
   2062..2127    +  CDS            3xFLAG: three tandem FLAG® epitope tags, followed by an enterokinase cleavage site
   2174..2295    -  polyA_signal   SV40 poly(A) signal: SV40 polyadenylation signal
   2318..2386    -  CDS            large T antigen (fragment): large T antigen from SV40 (simian virus 40)
   2402..2534    +  CDS            TcR (fragment): tetracycline efflux protein; tet; confers resistance to tetracycline
   2714..3302    -  rep_origin     ori: high-copy-number ColE1/pMB1/pBR322/pUC origin of replication
   3502..4362    -  CDS            AmpR: β-lactamase confers resistance to ampicillin, carbenicillin, and related antibiotics
   4363..4404    -  promoter       AmpR promoter (fragment): bla
   4467..4515    +  polyA_signal   poly(A) signal: synthetic polyadenylation signal
   4529..4620    +  misc_feature   pause site: RNA polymerase II transcriptional pause signal from the human α2 globin gene
>Addgene plasmid #127336 | pGL4.13/AUG(30)-FFLuc-3XFLAG | addgene full sequence | sequence record 247739 | Addgene NGS Result
GGCCTAACTGGCCGGTACCTGAGCTCGCTAGCCTCGAGGATATCAGATCTGCGCAGCACCATGGCCTGAA
ATAACCTCTGAAAGAGGAACTTGGTTAGGTACCTTCTGAGGCGGAAAGAACCAGCTGTGGAATGTGTGTC
AGTTAGGGTGTGGAAAGTCCCCAGGCTCCCCAGCAGGCAGAAGTATGCAAAGCATGCATCTCAATTAGTC
AGCAACCAGGTGTGGAAAGTCCCCAGGCTCCCCAGCAGGCAGAAGTATGCAAAGCATGCATCTCAATTAG
TCAGCAACCATAGTCCCGCCCCTAACTCCGCCCATCCCGCCCCTAACTCCGCCCAGTTCCGCCCATTCTC
CGCCCCATGGCTGACTAATTTTTTTTATTTATGCAGAGGCCGAGGCCGCCTCGGCCTCTGAGCTATTCCA
GAAGTAGTGAGGAGGCTTTTTTGGAGGCCTAGGCTTTTGCAAAAAGCTTGGCAATCCGGTACTGTTGGTA
AAGCCACCATGAAGCGCTACGCCCTGGTGCCCGGCACCATCGCCTTTACCGACGCACATATCGAGGTGGA
CATTACCTACGCCGAGTACTTCGAGATGAGCGTTCGGCTGGCAGAAGCTATGAAGCGCTATGGGCTGAAT
ACAAACCATCGGATCGTGGTGTGCAGCGAGAATAGCTTGCAGTTCTTCATGCCCGTGTTGGGTGCCCTGT
TCATCGGTGTGGCTGTGGCCCCAGCTAACGACATCTACAACGAGCGCGAGCTGCTGAACAGCATGGGCAT
CAGCCAGCCCACCGTCGTATTCGTGAGCAAGAAAGGGCTGCAAAAGATCCTCAACGTGCAAAAGAAGCTA
CCGATCATACAAAAGATCATCATCATGGATAGCAAGACCGACTACCAGGGCTTCCAAAGCATGTACACCT
TCGTGACTTCCCATTTGCCACCCGGCTTCAACGAGTACGACTTCGTGCCCGAGAGCTTCGACCGGGACAA
AACCATCGCCCTGATCATGAACAGTAGTGGCAGTACCGGATTGCCCAAGGGCGTAGCCCTACCGCACCGC
ACCGCTTGTGTCCGATTCAGTCATGCCCGCGACCCCATCTTCGGCAACCAGATCATCCCCGACACCGCTA
TCCTCAGCGTGGTGCCATTTCACCACGGCTTCGGCATGTTCACCACGCTGGGCTACTTGATCTGCGGCTT
TCGGGTCGTGCTCATGTACCGCTTCGAGGAGGAGCTATTCTTGCGCAGCTTGCAAGACTATAAGATTCAA
TCTGCCCTGCTGGTGCCCACACTATTTAGCTTCTTCGCTAAGAGCACTCTCATCGACAAGTACGACCTAA
GCAACTTGCACGAGATCGCCAGCGGCGGGGCGCCGCTCAGCAAGGAGGTAGGTGAGGCCGTGGCCAAACG
CTTCCACCTACCAGGCATCCGCCAGGGCTACGGCCTGACAGAAACAACCAGCGCCATTCTGATCACCCCC
GAAGGGGACGACAAGCCTGGCGCAGTAGGCAAGGTGGTGCCCTTCTTCGAGGCTAAGGTGGTGGACTTGG
ACACCGGTAAGACACTGGGTGTGAACCAGCGCGGCGAGCTGTGCGTCCGTGGCCCCATGATCATGAGCGG
CTACGTTAACAACCCCGAGGCTACAAACGCTCTCATCGACAAGGACGGCTGGCTGCACAGCGGCGACATC
GCCTACTGGGACGAGGACGAGCACTTCTTCATCGTGGACCGGCTGAAGAGCCTGATCAAATACAAGGGCT
ACCAGGTAGCCCCAGCCGAACTGGAGAGCATCCTGCTGCAACACCCCAACATCTTCGACGCCGGGGTCGC
CGGCCTGCCCGACGACGATGCCGGCGAGCTGCCCGCCGCAGTCGTCGTGCTGGAACACGGTAAAACCATG
ACCGAGAAGGAGATCGTGGACTATGTGGCCAGCCAGGTTACAACCGCCAAGAAGCTGCGCGGTGGTGTTG
TGTTCGTGGACGAGGTGCCTAAAGGACTGACCGGCAAGTTGGACGCCCGCAAGATCCGCGAGATTCTCAT
TAAGGCCAAGAAGGGCGGCAAGATCGCCGTGGACTACAAAGACCATGACGGTGATTATAAAGATCATGAC
ATCGATTACAAGGATGACGATGACAAGTAATAATTCTAGAGTCGGGGCGGCCGGCCGCTTCGAGCAGACA
TGATAAGATACATTGATGAGTTTGGACAAACCACAACTAGAATGCAGTGAAAAAAATGCTTTATTTGTGA
AATTTGTGATGCTATTGCTTTATTTGTAACCATTATAAGCTGCAATAAACAAGTTAACAACAACAATTGC
ATTCATTTTATGTTTCAGGTTCAGGGGGAGGTGTGGGAGGTTTTTTAAAGCAAGTAAAACCTCTACAAAT
GTGGTAAAATCGATAAGGATCCGTCGACCGATGCCCTTGAGAGCCTTCAACCCAGTCAGCTCCTTCCGGT
GGGCGCGGGGCATGACTATCGTCGCCGCACTTATGACTGTCTTCTTTATCATGCAACTCGTAGGACAGGT
GCCGGCAGCGCTCTTCCGCTTCCTCGCTCACTGACTCGCTGCGCTCGGTCGTTCGGCTGCGGCGAGCGGT
ATCAGCTCACTCAAAGGCGGTAATACGGTTATCCACAGAATCAGGGGATAACGCAGGAAAGAACATGTGA
GCAAAAGGCCAGCAAAAGGCCAGGAACCGTAAAAAGGCCGCGTTGCTGGCGTTTTTCCATAGGCTCCGCC
CCCCTGACGAGCATCACAAAAATCGACGCTCAAGTCAGAGGTGGCGAAACCCGACAGGACTATAAAGATA
CCAGGCGTTTCCCCCTGGAAGCTCCCTCGTGCGCTCTCCTGTTCCGACCCTGCCGCTTACCGGATACCTG
TCCGCCTTTCTCCCTTCGGGAAGCGTGGCGCTTTCTCATAGCTCACGCTGTAGGTATCTCAGTTCGGTGT
AGGTCGTTCGCTCCAAGCTGGGCTGTGTGCACGAACCCCCCGTTCAGCCCGACCGCTGCGCCTTATCCGG
TAACTATCGTCTTGAGTCCAACCCGGTAAGACACGACTTATCGCCACTGGCAGCAGCCACTGGTAACAGG
ATTAGCAGAGCGAGGTATGTAGGCGGTGCTACAGAGTTCTTGAAGTGGTGGCCTAACTACGGCTACACTA
GAAGAACAGTATTTGGTATCTGCGCTCTGCTGAAGCCAGTTACCTTCGGAAAAAGAGTTGGTAGCTCTTG
ATCCGGCAAACAAACCACCGCTGGTAGCGGTGGTTTTTTTGTTTGCAAGCAGCAGATTACGCGCAGAAAA
AAAGGATCTCAAGAAGATCCTTTGATCTTTTCTACGGGGTCTGACGCTCAGTGGAACGAAAACTCACGTT
AAGGGATTTTGGTCATGAGATTATCAAAAAGGATCTTCACCTAGATCCTTTTAAATTAAAAATGAAGTTT
TAAATCAATCTAAAGTATATATGAGTAAACTTGGTCTGACAGCGGCCGCAAATGCTAAACCACTGCAGTG
GTTACCAGTGCTTGATCAGTGAGGCACCGATCTCAGCGATCTGCCTATTTCGTTCGTCCATAGTGGCCTG
ACTCCCCGTCGTGTAGATCACTACGATTCGTGAGGGCTTACCATCAGGCCCCAGCGCAGCAATGATGCCG
CGAGAGCCGCGTTCACCGGCCCCCGATTTGTCAGCAATGAACCAGCCAGCAGGGAGGGCCGAGCGAAGAA
GTGGTCCTGCTACTTTGTCCGCCTCCATCCAGTCTATGAGCTGCTGTCGTGATGCTAGAGTAAGAAGTTC
GCCAGTGAGTAGTTTCCGAAGAGTTGTGGCCATTGCTACTGGCATCGTGGTATCACGCTCGTCGTTCGGT
ATGGCTTCGTTCAACTCTGGTTCCCAGCGGTCAAGCCGGGTCACATGATCACCCATATTATGAAGAAATG
CAGTCAGCTCCTTAGGGCCTCCGATCGTTGTCAGAAGTAAGTTGGCCGCGGTGTTGTCGCTCATGGTAAT
GGCAGCACTACACAATTCTCTTACCGTCATGCCATCCGTAAGATGCTTTTCCGTGACCGGCGAGTACTCA
ACCAAGTCGTTTTGTGAGTAGTGTATACGGCGACCAAGCTGCTCTTGCCCGGCGTCTATACGGGACAACA
CCGCGCCACATAGCAGTACTTTGAAAGTGCTCATCATCGGGAATCGTTCTTCGGGGCGGAAAGACTCAAG
GATCTTGCCGCTATTGAGATCCAGTTCGATATAGCCCACTCTTGCACCCAGTTGATCTTCAGCATCTTTT
ACTTTCACCAGCGTTTCGGGGTGTGCAAAAACAGGCAAGCAAAATGCCGCAAAGAAGGGAATGAGTGCGA
CACGAAAATGTTGGATGCTCATACTCGTCCTTTTTCAATATTATTGAAGCATTTATCAGGGTTACTAGTA
CGTCTCTCAAGGATAAGTAAGTAATATTAAGGTACGGGAGGTATTGGACAGGCCGCAATAAAATATCTTT
ATTTTCATTACATCTGTGTGTTGGTTTTTTGTGTGAATCGATAGTACTAACATACGCTCTCCATCAAAAC
AAAACGAAACAAAACAAACTAGCAAAATAGGCTGTCCCCAGTGCAAGTGCAGGTGCCAGAACATTTCTCT
